>Addgene plasmid #116389 | pHAGE-FGFR3-V50I | addgene full sequence | sequence record 237694 | Addgene NGS Result
ACAGATCCATTCGATTAGTGAACGGATCTCGACGGTATCGCCGAATTCACAAATGGCAGTATTCATCCAC
AATTTTAAAAGAAAAGGGGGGATTGGGGGGTACAGTGCAGGGGAAAGAATAGTAGACATAATAGCAACAG
ACATACAAACTAAAGAATTACAAAAACAAATTACAAAAATTCAAAATTTTCGGGTTTATTACAGGGACAG
CAGAGATCCAGTTTGGACTAGTCGTGAGGCTCCGGTGCCCGTCAGTGGGCAGAGCGCACATCGCCCACAG
TCCCCGAGAAGTTGGGGGGAGGGGTCGGCAATTGAACCGGTGCCTAGAGAAGGTGGCGCGGGGTAAACTG
GGAAAGTGATGTCGTGTACTGGCTCCGCCTTTTTCCCGAGGGTGGGGGAGAACCGTATATAAGTGCAGTA
GTCGCCGTGAACGTTCTTTTTCGCAACGGGTTTGCCGCCAGAACACAGGTAAGTGCCGTGTGTGGTTCCC
GCGGGCCTGGCCTCTTTACGGGTTATGGCCCTTGCGTGCCTTGAATTACTTCCACCTGGCTGCAGTACGT
GATTCTTGATCCCGAGCTTCGGGTTGGAAGTGGGTGGGAGAGTTCGAGGCCTTGCGCTTAAGGAGCCCCT
TCGCCTCGTGCTTGAGTTGAGGCCTGGCCTGGGCGCTGGGGCCGCCGCGTGCGAATCTGGTGGCACCTTC
GCGCCTGTCTCGCTGCTTTCGATAAGTCTCTAGCCATTTAAAATTTTTGATGACCTGCTGCGACGCTTTT
TTTCTGGCAAGATAGTCTTGTAAATGCGGGCCAAGATCTGCACACTGGTATTTCGGTTTTTGGGGCCGCG
GGCGGCGACGGGGCCCGTGCGTCCCAGCGCACATGTTCGGCGAGGCGGGGCCTGCGAGCGCGGCCACCGA
GAATCGGACGGGGGTAGTCTCAAGCTGGCCGGCCTGCTCTGGTGCCTGGCCTCGCGCCGCCGTGTATCGC
CCCGCCCTGGGCGGCAAGGCTGGCCCGGTCGGCACCAGTTGCGTGAGCGGAAAGATGGCCGCTTCCCGGC
CCTGCTGCAGGGAGCTCAAAATGGAGGACGCGGCGCTCGGGAGAGCGGGCGGGTGAGTCACCCACACAAA
GGAAAAGGGCCTTTCCGTCCTCAGCCGTCGCTTCATGTGACTCCACGGAGTACCGGGCGCCGTCCAGGCA
CCTCGATTAGTTCTCGAGCTTTTGGAGTACGTCGTCTTTAGGTTGGGGGGAGGGGTTTTATGCGATGGAG
TTTCCCCACACTGAGTGGGTGGAGACTGAAGTTAGGCCAGCTTGGCACTTGATGTAATTCTCCTTGGAAT
TTGCCCTTTTTGAGTTTGGATCTTGGTTCATTCTCAAGCCTCAGACAGTGGTTCAAAGTTTTTTTCTTCC
ATTTCAGGTGTCGTGAAGCGGCCCTGCAGATATCAACAAGTTTGTACAAAAAAGCAGAAGGGCCGTCAAG
GCCCACCATGGGCGCCCCTGCCTGCGCCCTCGCGCTCTGCGTGGCCGTGGCCATCGTGGCCGGCGCCTCC
TCGGAGTCCTTGGGGACGGAGCAGCGCGTCGTGGGGCGAGCGGCAGAAGTCCCGGGCCCAGAGCCCGGCC
AGCAGGAGCAGTTGATCTTCGGCAGCGGGGATGCTGTGGAGCTGAGCTGTCCCCCGCCCGGGGGTGGTCC
CATGGGGCCCACTGTCTGGGTCAAGGATGGCACAGGGCTGGTGCCCTCGGAGCGTGTCCTGGTGGGGCCC
CAGCGGCTGCAGGTGCTGAATGCCTCCCACGAGGACTCCGGGGCCTACAGCTGCCGGCAGCGGCTCACGC
AGCGCGTACTGTGCCACTTCAGTGTGCGGGTGACAGACGCTCCATCCTCGGGAGATGACGAAGACGGGGA
GGACGAGGCTGAGGACACAGGTGTGGACACAGGGGCCCCTTACTGGACACGGCCCGAGCGGATGGACAAG
AAGCTGCTGGCCGTGCCGGCCGCCAACACCGTCCGCTTCCGCTGCCCAGCCGCTGGCAACCCCACTCCCT
CCATCTCCTGGCTGAAGAACGGCAGGGAGTTCCGCGGCGAGCACCGCATTGGAGGCATCAAGCTGCGGCA
TCAGCAGTGGAGCCTGGTCATGGAAAGCGTGGTGCCCTCGGACCGCGGCAACTACACCTGCGTCGTGGAG
AACAAGTTTGGCAGCATCCGGCAGACGTACACGCTGGACGTGCTGGAGCGCTCCCCGCACCGGCCCATCC
TGCAGGCGGGGCTGCCGGCCAACCAGACGGCGGTGCTGGGCAGCGACGTGGAGTTCCACTGCAAGGTGTA
CAGTGACGCACAGCCCCACATCCAGTGGCTCAAGCACGTGGAGGTGAACGGCAGCAAGGTGGGCCCGGAC
GGCACACCCTACGTTACCGTGCTCAAGACGGCGGGCGCTAACACCACCGACAAGGAGCTAGAGGTTCTCT
CCTTGCACAACGTCACCTTTGAGGACGCCGGGGAGTACACCTGCCTGGCGGGCAATTCTATTGGGTTTTC
TCATCACTCTGCGTGGCTGGTGGTGCTGCCAGCCGAGGAGGAGCTGGTGGAGGCTGACGAGGCGGGCAGT
GTGTATGCAGGCATCCTCAGCTACGGGGTGGGCTTCTTCCTGTTCATCCTGGTGGTGGCGGCTGTGACGC
TCTGCCGCCTGCGCAGCCCCCCCAAGAAAGGCCTGGGCTCCCCCACCGTGCACAAGATCTCCCGCTTCCC
GCTCAAGCGACAGGTGTCCCTGGAGTCCAACGCGTCCATGAGCTCCAACACACCACTGGTGCGCATCGCA
AGGCTGTCCTCAGGGGAGGGCCCCACGCTGGCCAATGTCTCCGAGCTCGAGCTGCCTGCCGACCCCAAAT
GGGAGCTGTCTCGGGCCCGGCTGACCCTGGGCAAGCCCCTTGGGGAGGGCTGCTTCGGCCAGGTGGTCAT
GGCGGAGGCCATCGGCATTGACAAGGACCGGGCCGCCAAGCCTGTCACCGTAGCCGTGAAGATGCTGAAA
GACGATGCCACTGACAAGGACCTGTCGGACCTGGTGTCTGAGATGGAGATGATGAAGATGATCGGGAAAC
ACAAAAACATCATCAACCTGCTGGGCGCCTGCACGCAGGGCGGGCCCCTGTACGTGCTGGTGGAGTACGC
GGCCAAGGGTAACCTGCGGGAGTTTCTGCGGGCGCGGCGGCCCCCGGGCCTGGACTACTCCTTCGACACC
TGCAAGCCGCCCGAGGAGCAGCTCACCTTCAAGGACCTGGTGTCCTGTGCCTACCAGGTGGCCCGGGGCA
TGGAGTACTTGGCCTCCCAGAAGTGCATCCACAGGGACCTGGCTGCCCGCAATGTGCTGGTGACCGAGGA
CAACGTGATGAAGATCGCAGACTTCGGGCTGGCCCGGGACGTGCACAACCTCGACTACTACAAGAAGACA
ACCAACGGCCGGCTGCCCGTGAAGTGGATGGCGCCTGAGGCCTTGTTTGACCGAGTCTACACTCACCAGA
GTGACGTCTGGTCCTTTGGGGTCCTGCTCTGGGAGATCTTCACGCTGGGGGGCTCCCCGTACCCCGGCAT
CCCTGTGGAGGAGCTCTTCAAGCTGCTGAAGGAGGGCCACCGCATGGACAAGCCCGCCAACTGCACACAC
GACCTGTACATGATCATGCGGGAGTGCTGGCATGCCGCGCCCTCCCAGAGGCCCACCTTCAAGCAGCTGG
TGGAGGACCTGGACCGTGTCCTTACCGTGACGTCCACCGACGAGTACCTGGACCTGTCGGCGCCTTTCGA
GCAGTACTCCCCGGGTGGCCAGGACACCCCCAGCTCCAGCTCCTCAGGGGACGACTCCGTGTTTGCCCAC
GACCTGCTGCCCCCGGCCCCACCCAGCAGTGGGGGCTCGCGGACGTAGGGCCTCATGGGCCCAGCTTTCT
TGTACAAAGTGGTTGATATCCAGCACAGTGGCGGCCGCTCGAGTCTAGAGGGCCCGCGGTTCGAAGGTAA
GCCTATCCCTAACCCTCTCCTCGGTCTCGATTCTACGCGTACCGGTTAGTAATGAGATCCCTCCCCCCCC
CCTAACGTTACTGGCCGAAGCCGCTTGGAATAAGGCCGGTGTGCGTTTGTCTATATGTTATTTTCCACCA
TATTGCCGTCTTTTGGCAATGTGAGGGCCCGGAAACCTGGCCCTGTCTTCTTGACGAGCATTCCTAGGGG
TCTTTCCCCTCTCGCCAAAGGAATGCAAGGTCTGTTGAATGTCGTGAAGGAAGCAGTTCCTCTGGAAGCT
TCTTGAAGACAAACAACGTCTGTAGCGACCCTTTGCAGGCAGCGGAACCCCCCACCTGGCGACAGGTGCC
TCTGCGGCCAAAAGCCACGTGTATAAGATACACCTGCAAAGGCGGCACAACCCCAGTGCCACGTTGTGAG
TTGGATAGTTGTGGAAAGAGTCAAATGGCTCTCCTCAAGCGTATTCAACAAGGGGCTGAAGGATGCCCAG
AAGGTACCCCATTGTATGGGATCTGATCTGGGGCCTCGGTGCACATGCTTTACATGTGTTTAGTCGAGGT
TAAAAAAACGTCTAGGCCCCCCGAACCACGGGGACGTGGTTTTCCTTTGAAAAACACGATGATAATATGG
CCACACATATGGTGAGCAAGGGCGAGGAGCTGTTCACCGGGGTGGTGCCCATCCTGGTCGAGCTGGACGG
CGACGTAAACGGCCACAAGTTCAGCGTGTCCGGCGAGGGCGAGGGCGATGCCACCTACGGCAAGCTGACC
CTGAAGTTCATCTGCACCACCGGCAAGCTGCCCGTGCCCTGGCCCACCCTCGTGACCACCCTGACCTACG
GCGTGCAGTGCTTCAGCCGCTACCCCGACCACATGAAGCAGCACGACTTCTTCAAGTCCGCCATGCCCGA
AGGCTACGTCCAGGAGCGCACCATCTTCTTCAAGGACGACGGCAACTACAAGACCCGCGCCGAGGTGAAG
TTCGAGGGCGACACCCTGGTGAACCGCATCGAGCTGAAGGGCATCGACTTCAAGGAGGACGGCAACATCC
TGGGGCACAAGCTGGAGTACAACTACAACAGCCACAACGTCTATATCATGGCCGACAAGCAGAAGAACGG
CATCAAGGTGAACTTCAAGATCCGCCACAACATCGAGGACGGCAGCGTGCAGCTCGCCGACCACTACCAG
CAGAACACCCCCATCGGCGACGGCCCCGTGCTGCTGCCCGACAACCACTACCTGAGCACCCAGTCCGCCC
TGAGCAAAGACCCCAACGAGAAGCGCGATCACATGGTCCTGCTGGAGTTCGTGACCGCCGCCGGGATCAC
TCTCGGCATGGACGAGCTGTACAAGTAAATCGATAGATCCTAATCAACCTCTGGATTACAAAATTTGTGA
AAGATTGACTGGTATTCTTAACTATGTTGCTCCTTTTACGCTATGTGGATACGCTGCTTTAATGCCTTTG
TATCATGCTATTGCTTCCCGTATGGCTTTCATTTTCTCCTCCTTGTATAAATCCTGGTTGCTGTCTCTTT
ATGAGGAGTTGTGGCCCGTTGTCAGGCAACGTGGCGTGGTGTGCACTGTGTTTGCTGACGCAACCCCCAC
TGGTTGGGGCATTGCCACCACCTGTCAGCTCCTTTCCGGGACTTTCGCTTTCCCCCTCCCTATTGCCACG
GCGGAACTCATCGCCGCCTGCCTTGCCCGCTGCTGGACAGGGGCTCGGCTGTTGGGCACTGACAATTCCG
TGGTGTTGTCGGGGAAATCATCGTCCTTTCCTTGGCTGCTCGCCTGTGTTGCCACCTGGATTCTGCGCGG
GACGTCCTTCTGCTACGTCCCTTCGGCCCTCAATCCAGCGGACCTTCCTTCCCGCGGCCTGCTGCCGGCT
CTGCGGCCTCTTCCGCGTCTTCGCCTTCGCCCTCAGACGAGTCGGATCTCCCTTTGGGCCGCCTCCCCGC
CTGAGATCCTTTAAGACCAATGACTTACAAGGCAGCTGTAGATCTTAGCCACTTTTTAAAAGAAAAGGGG
GGACTGGAAGGGCTAATTCACTCCCAACGAAGACAAGATCTGCTTTTTGCTTGTACTGGGTCTCTCTGGT
TAGACCAGATCTGAGCCTGGGAGCTCTCTGGCTAACTAGGGAACCCACTGCTTAAGCCTCAATAAAGCTT
GCCTTGAGTGCTTCAAGTAGTGTGTGCCCGTCTGTTGTGTGACTCTGGTAACTAGAGATCCCTCAGACCC
TTTTAGTCAGTGTGGAAAATCTCTAGCAGTAGTAGTTCATGTCATCTTATTATTCAGTATTTATAACTTG
CAAAGAAATGAATATCAGAGAGTGAGAGGCCCGGGTTAATTAAGGAAAGGGCTAGATCATTCTTGAAGAC
GAAAGGGCCTCGTGATACGCCTATTTTTATAGGTTAATGTCATGATAATAATGGTTTCTTAGACGTCAGG
TGGCACTTTTCGGGGAAATGTGCGCGGAACCCCTATTTGTTTATTTTTCTAAATACATTCAAATATGTAT
CCGCTCATGAGACAATAACCCTGATAAATGCTTCAATAATATTGAAAAAGGAAGAGTATGAGTATTCAAC
ATTTCCGTGTCGCCCTTATTCCCTTTTTTGCGGCATTTTGCCTTCCTGTTTTTGCTCACCCAGAAACGCT
GGTGAAAGTAAAAGATGCTGAAGATCAGTTGGGTGCACGAGTGGGTTACATCGAACTGGATCTCAACAGC
GGTAAGATCCTTGAGAGTTTTCGCCCCGAAGAACGTTTTCCAATGATGAGCACTTTTAAAGTTCTGCTAT
GTGGCGCGGTATTATCCCGTGTTGACGCCGGGCAAGAGCAACTCGGTCGCCGCATACACTATTCTCAGAA
TGACTTGGTTGAGTACTCACCAGTCACAGAAAAGCATCTTACGGATGGCATGACAGTAAGAGAATTATGC
AGTGCTGCCATAACCATGAGTGATAACACTGCGGCCAACTTACTTCTGACAACGATCGGAGGACCGAAGG
AGCTAACCGCTTTTTTGCACAACATGGGGGATCATGTAACTCGCCTTGATCGTTGGGAACCGGAGCTGAA
TGAAGCCATACCAAACGACGAGCGTGACACCACGATGCCTGTAGCAATGGCAACAACGTTGCGCAAACTA
TTAACTGGCGAACTACTTACTCTAGCTTCCCGGCAACAATTAATAGACTGGATGGAGGCGGATAAAGTTG
CAGGACCACTTCTGCGCTCGGCCCTTCCGGCTGGCTGGTTTATTGCTGATAAATCTGGAGCCGGTGAGCG
TGGGTCTCGCGGTATCATTGCAGCACTGGGGCCAGATGGTAAGCCCTCCCGTATCGTAGTTATCTACACG
ACGGGGAGTCAGGCAACTATGGATGAACGAAATAGACAGATCGCTGAGATAGGTGCCTCACTGATTAAGC
ATTGGTAACTGTCAGACCAAGTTTACTCATATATACTTTAGATTGATTTAAAACTTCATTTTTAATTTAA
AAGGATCTAGGTGAAGATCCTTTTTGATAATCTCATGACCAAAATCCCTTAACGTGAGTTTTCGTTCCAC
TGAGCGTCAGACCCCGTAGAAAAGATCAAAGGATCTTCTTGAGATCCTTTTTTTCTGCGCGTAATCTGCT
GCTTGCAAACAAAAAAACCACCGCTACCAGCGGTGGTTTGTTTGCCGGATCAAGAGCTACCAACTCTTTT
TCCGAAGGTAACTGGCTTCAGCAGAGCGCAGATACCAAATACTGTTCTTCTAGTGTAGCCGTAGTTAGGC
CACCACTTCAAGAACTCTGTAGCACCGCCTACATACCTCGCTCTGCTAATCCTGTTACCAGTGGCTGCTG
CCAGTGGCGATAAGTCGTGTCTTACCGGGTTGGACTCAAGACGATAGTTACCGGATAAGGCGCAGCGGTC
GGGCTGAACGGGGGGTTCGTGCACACAGCCCAGCTTGGAGCGAACGACCTACACCGAACTGAGATACCTA
CAGCGTGAGCTATGAGAAAGCGCCACGCTTCCCGAAGGGAGAAAGGCGGACAGGTATCCGGTAAGCGGCA
GGGTCGGAACAGGAGAGCGCACGAGGGAGCTTCCAGGGGGAAACGCCTGGTATCTTTATAGTCCTGTCGG
GTTTCGCCACCTCTGACTTGAGCGTCGATTTTTGTGATGCTCGTCAGGGGGGCGGAGCCTATGGAAAAAC
GCCAGCAACGCGGCCTTTTTACGGTTCCTGGCCTTTTGCTGGCCTTTTGCTCACATGTTCTTTCCTGCGT
TATCCCCTGATTCTGTGGATAACCGTATTACCGCCTTTGAGTGAGCTGATACCGCTCGCCGCAGCCGAAC
GACCGAGCGCAGCGAGTCAGTGAGCGAGGAAGCGGAAGAGCGCCCAATACGCAAACCGCCTCTCCCCGCG
CGTTGGCCGATTCATTAATGCAGCAAGCTCATGGCTGACTAATTTTTTTTATTTATGCAGAGGCCGAGGC
CGCCTCGGCCTCTGAGCTATTCCAGAAGTAGTGAGGAGGCTTTTTTGGAGGCCTAGGCTTTTGCAAAAAG
CTCCCCGTGGCACGACAGGTTTCCCGACTGGAAAGCGGGCAGTGAGCGCAACGCAATTAATGTGAGTTAG
CTCACTCATTAGGCACCCCAGGCTTTACACTTTATGCTTCCGGCTCGTATGTTGTGTGGAATTGTGAGCG
GATAACAATTTCACACAGGAAACAGCTATGACATGATTACGAATTTCACAAATAAAGCATTTTTTTCACT
GCATTCTAGTTGTGGTTTGTCCAAACTCATCAATGTATCTTATCATGTCTGGATCAACTGGATAACTCAA
GCTAACCAAAATCATCCCAAACTTCCCACCCCATACCCTATTACCACTGCCAATTACCTGTGGTTTCATT
TACTCTAAACCTGTGATTCCTCTGAATTATTTTCATTTTAAAGAAATTGTATTTGTTAAATATGTACTAC
AAACTTAGTAGTTGGAAGGGCTAATTCACTCCCAAAGAAGACAAGATATCCTTGATCTGTGGATCTACCA
CACACAAGGCTACTTCCCTGATTAGCAGAACTACACACCAGGGCCAGGGGTCAGATATCCACTGACCTTT
GGATGGTGCTACAAGCTAGTACCAGTTGAGCCAGATAAGGTAGAAGAGGCCAATAAAGGAGAGAACACCA
GCTTGTTACACCCTGTGAGCCTGCATGGGATGGATGACCCGGAGAGAGAAGTGTTAGAGTGGAGGTTTGA
CAGCCGCCTAGCATTTCATCACGTGGCCCGAGAGCTGCATCCGGAGTACTTCAAGAACTGCTGATATCGA
GCTTGCTACAAGGGACTTTCCGCTGGGGACTTTCCAGGGAGGCGTGGCCTGGGCGGGACTGGGGAGTGGC
GAGCCCTCAGATCCTGCATATAAGCAGCTGCTTTTTGCCTGTACTGGGTCTCTCTGGTTAGACCAGATCT
GAGCCTGGGAGCTCTCTGGCTAACTAGGGAACCCACTGCTTAAGCCTCAATAAAGCTTGCCTTGAGTGCT
TCAAGTAGTGTGTGCCCGTCTGTTGTGTGACTCTGGTAACTAGAGATCCCTCAGACCCTTTTAGTCAGTG
TGGAAAATCTCTAGCAGTGGCGCCCGAACAGGGACTTGAAAGCGAAAGGGAAACCAGAGGAGCTCTCTCG
ACGCAGGACTCGGCTTGCTGAAGCGCGCACGGCAAGAGGCGAGGGGCGGCGACTGGTGAGTACGCCAAAA
ATTTTGACTAGCGGAGGCTAGAAGGAGAGAGATGGGTGCGAGAGCGTCAGTATTAAGCGGGGGAGAATTA
GATCGCGATGGGAAAAAATTCGGTTAAGGCCAGGGGGAAAGAAAAAATATAAATTAAAACATATAGTATG
GGCAAGCAGGGAGCTAGAACGATTCGCAGTTAATCCTGGCCTGTTAGAAACATCAGAAGGCTGTAGACAA
ATACTGGGACAGCTACAACCATCCCTTCAGACAGGATCAGAAGAACTTAGATCATTATATAATACAGTAG
CAACCCTCTATTGTGTGCATCAAAGGATAGAGATAAAAGACACCAAGGAAGCTTTAGACAAGATAGAGGA
AGAGCAAAACAAAAGTAAGACCACCGCACAGCAAGCGGCCGGCCGCTGATCTTCAGACCTGGAGGAGGAG
ATATGAGGGACAATTGGAGAAGTGAATTATATAAATATAAAGTAGTAAAAATTGAACCATTAGGAGTAGC
ACCCACCAAGGCAAAGAGAAGAGTGGTGCAGAGAGAAAAAAGAGCAGTGGGAATAGGAGCTTTGTTCCTT
GGGTTCTTGGGAGCAGCAGGAAGCACTATGGGCGCAGCGTCAATGACGCTGACGGTACAGGCCAGACAAT
TATTGTCTGGTATAGTGCAGCAGCAGAACAATTTGCTGAGGGCTATTGAGGCGCAACAGCATCTGTTGCA
ACTCACAGTCTGGGGCATCAAGCAGCTCCAGGCAAGAATCCTGGCTGTGGAAAGATACCTAAAGGATCAA
CAGCTCCTGGGGATTTGGGGTTGCTCTGGAAAACTCATTTGCACCACTGCTGTGCCTTGGAATGCTAGTT
GGAGTAATAAATCTCTGGAACAGATTTGGAATCACACGACCTGGATGGAGTGGGACAGAGAAATTAACAA
TTACACAAGCTTAATACACTCCTTAATTGAAGAATCGCAAAACCAGCAAGAAAAGAATGAACAAGAATTA
TTGGAATTAGATAAATGGGCAAGTTTGTGGAATTGGTTTAACATAACAAATTGGCTGTGGTATATAAAAT
TATTCATAATGATAGTAGGAGGCTTGGTAGGTTTAAGAATAGTTTTTGCTGTACTTTCTATAGTGAATAG
AGTTAGGCAGGGATATTCACCATTATCGTTTCAGACCCACCTCCCAACCCCGAGGGGACCCGACAGGCCC
GAAGGAATAGAAGAAGAAGGTGGAGAGAGAGACAGAG
Features (pLannotate 1.2.2; 27 found; start..end, strand, type, name):
     73..190     +  misc_feature   cPPT/CTS: central polypurine tract and central termination sequence of HIV-1
    238..1416    +  promoter       EF-1α promoter: strong constitutive promoter for human elongation factor EF-1α
   1437..1457    +  protein_bind   attB1: mutant version of attB; core recombination site for the Gateway® BP reaction BP Clonase™
   1478..3895    +  CDS            FGFR3: FGFR3_HUMAN - Also known as JTK4. Experimental evidence at protein level: Swiss-Prot protein existence level 1. Tyrosine-protein kinase that acts as cell-surface receptor for fibroblast growth factors and plays an essential role in the regulation of cell proliferation, differentiation and apoptosis. Plays an essential role in the regulation of chondrocyte differentiation, proliferation and apoptosis, and is required for normal skeleton development. Regulates both osteogenesis and postnatal bone mineralization by osteoblasts. Promotes apoptosis in chondrocytes, but can also promote cancer cell
   3912..3932    -  protein_bind   attB2: mutant version of attB; core recombination site for the Gateway® BP reaction BP Clonase™
   3986..4027    +  CDS            V5 tag: epitope tag from simian virus 5
   4153..4615    +  misc_feature   IRES: internal ribosome entry site (IRES) of the encephalomyocarditis virus (EMCV)
   4629..5348    +  CDS            EGFP: the original enhanced GFP (Yang et al., 1996) mammalian codon-optimized
   5362..5950    +  misc_feature   WPRE: woodchuck hepatitis virus posttranscriptional regulatory element
   5958..6023    +  CDS            nef (fragment): NEF_HV1Z2 - Experimental evidence at protein level: Swiss-Prot protein existence level 1. Extracellular Nef protein targets CD4(+) T-lymphocytes for apoptosis by interacting with CXCR4 surface receptors. From Human immunodeficiency virus type 1 group M subtype D (isolate Z2/CDC-Z34) (HIV-1).
   6025..6258    +  LTR            3' LTR (ΔU3): self-inactivating 3' long terminal repeat (LTR) from HIV-1
   6463..6567    +  promoter       AmpR promoter: bla
   6568..7428    +  CDS            AmpR: β-lactamase; bla; confers resistance to ampicillin, carbenicillin, and related antibiotics
   7599..8187    +  rep_origin     ori: high-copy-number ColE1/pMB1/pBR322/pUC origin of replication
   8370..8424    +  CDS            lacI (fragment): lac repressor; lacI; The lac repressor binds to the lac operator to inhibit transcription in E. coli. This inhibition can be relieved by adding lactose or isopropyl-β-D-thiogalactopyranoside (IPTG).
   8430..8523    +  rep_origin     SV40 ori (fragment): SV40 origin of replication
   8548..8585    +  CDS            lacI (fragment): lac repressor; lacI; The lac repressor binds to the lac operator to inhibit transcription in E. coli. This inhibition can be relieved by adding lactose or isopropyl-β-D-thiogalactopyranoside (IPTG).
   8598..8619    +  protein_bind   CAP binding site: CAP binding activates transcription in the presence of cAMP. E. coli catabolite activator protein
   8634..8664    +  promoter       lac promoter: promoter for the E. coli lac operon
   8668..8690    +  protein_bind   lac operator (fragment): The lac repressor binds to the lac operator to inhibit transcription in E. coli. This inhibition can be relieved by adding lactose or isopropyl-β-D-thiogalactopyranoside (IPTG). lac repressor encoded by lacI
   8722..8805    +  polyA_signal   SV40 poly(A) signal (fragment): SV40 polyadenylation signal
   8972..9301    +  CDS            nef (fragment): NEF_HV1BR - Experimental evidence at protein level: Swiss-Prot protein existence level 1. Extracellular Nef protein targets CD4(+) T-lymphocytes for apoptosis by interacting with CXCR4 surface receptors (PubMed:14990729). From Human immunodeficiency virus type 1 group M subtype B (isolate BRU/LAI) (HIV-1).
   9349..9606    +  LTR            5' LTR (truncated): truncated 5' long terminal repeat (LTR) from HIV-1
   9653..9778    +  misc_feature   HIV-1 Ψ: packaging signal of human immunodeficiency virus type 1
   9762..10100   +  CDS            HIV-1 gag (fragment): gag protein from human immunodeficiency virus 1; gag
  10275..10508   +  misc_feature   RRE: The Rev response element (RRE) of HIV-1 allows for Rev-dependent mRNA export from the nucleus to the cytoplasm.
  10885..28      +  CDS            Rev (fragment) (across the origin): human immunodeficiency virus 1 (HIV-1) Rev protein; rev; enhances nuclear export of unspliced and incompletely spliced viral mRNAs
