[The description below was written by a language model from this plasmid's Addgene catalogue record and pLannotate feature annotations shown in this document.]
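Description:
pHAGE-FGFR3-V50I is an HIV-1-derived lentiviral expression plasmid built on the pHAGE backbone and carrying human FGFR3, a fibroblast growth factor receptor tyrosine kinase, with the V50I substitution. It is propagated in E. coli through a high-copy ColE1/pUC-type origin and selected with ampicillin via the bla gene; a recombination-deficient strain is listed for growth, as is usual for plasmids containing repeated LTRs. The viral portion includes a truncated 5' LTR, the Ψ packaging signal with an adjoining gag fragment, the Rev response element for Rev-dependent nuclear export of the genomic RNA, the cPPT/CTS element that aids nuclear import of the provirus, and a ΔU3 self-inactivating 3' LTR. Short nef, Rev, lac and SV40 fragments in the annotation are backbone remnants rather than functional units.

Between the LTRs, the strong constitutive EF-1α promoter drives the FGFR3 open reading frame, which was introduced by Gateway cloning and is flanked by attB1 and attB2 sites. A V5 epitope sequence lies just downstream of attB2; the record does not state whether it is translated in frame with the receptor, which would depend on whether the insert retains its stop codon. An EMCV IRES then allows EGFP to be translated from the same transcript, so transduced cells can be identified or sorted by fluorescence, and a WPRE enhances expression. No mammalian drug-selection marker is annotated. The plasmid was deposited as part of a systematic functional annotation of somatic cancer mutations, and it is suited to stable expression of this FGFR3 variant in mammalian cells for comparison with wild-type or other mutant alleles.
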