Addgene plasmid #116389: pHAGE-FGFR3-V50I
Purpose: Lentiviral expression of FGFR3 V50I
Depositing lab: Gordon Mills & Kenneth Scott. Depositing organization: Baylor College of Medicine. Publication: Systematic Functional Annotation of Somatic Mutations in Cancer. Ng PK, Li J, Jeong KJ, Shao S, Chen H, Tsang YH, Sengupta S, Wang Z, Bhavana VH, Tran R, Soewito S, Minussi DC, Moreno D, Kong K, Dogruluk T, Lu H, Gao J, Tokheim C, Zhou DC, Johnson AM, Zeng J, Ip CKM, Ju Z, Wester M, Yu S, Li Y, Vellano CP, Schultz N, Karchin R, Ding L, Lu Y, Cheung LWT, Chen K, Shaw KR, Meric-Bernstam F, Scott KL, Yi S, Sahni N, Liang H, Mills GB. Cancer Cell. 2018 Mar 12;33(3):450-462.e10. doi: 10.1016/j.ccell.2018.01.021. PubMed 29533785.
Backbone
  Vector backbone: pHAGE
  Vector type: Lentiviral
Growth in bacteria
  Bacterial resistance: Ampicillin, 100 μg/mL
  Growth temperature: 37°C
  Growth strain: Stbl3
  Copy number: High Copy
Gene/Insert
  Gene/Insert name: FGFR3
  Species: H. sapiens (human)
  Mutation: V50I
  Entrez Gene: FGFR3 (a.k.a. ACH, CD333, CEK2, HSFGFR3EX, JTK4)
  Cloning method: Gateway Cloning
Terms and licenses: Academic/Nonprofit Terms; Industry Terms: Not Available to Industry
How to cite: pHAGE-FGFR3-V50I was a gift from Gordon Mills & Kenneth Scott (Addgene plasmid # 116389 ; http://n2t.net/addgene:116389 ; RRID:Addgene_116389)
