>Addgene plasmid #116389 | pHAGE-FGFR3-V50I | depositor partial sequence | sequence record 219263 | insert
ATGGGCGCCCCTGCCTGCGCCCTCGCGCTCTGCGTGGCCGTGGCCATCGTGGCCGGCGCCTCCTCGGAGT
CCTTGGGGACGGAGCAGCGCGTCGTGGGGCGAGCGGCAGAAGTCCCGGGCCCAGAGCCCGGCCAGCAGGA
GCAGTTGATCTTCGGCAGCGGGGATGCTGTGGAGCTGAGCTGTCCCCCGCCCGGGGGTGGTCCCATGGGG
CCCACTGTCTGGGTCAAGGATGGCACAGGGCTGGTGCCCTCGGAGCGTGTCCTGGTGGGGCCCCAGCGGC
TGCAGGTGCTGAATGCCTCCCACGAGGACTCCGGGGCCTACAGCTGCCGGCAGCGGCTCACGCAGCGCGT
ACTGTGCCACTTCAGTGTGCGGGTGACAGACGCTCCATCCTCGGGAGATGACGAAGACGGGGAGGACGAG
GCTGAGGACACAGGTGTGGACACAGGGGCCCCTTACTGGACACGGCCCGAGCGGATGGACAAGAAGCTGC
TGGCCGTGCCGGCCGCCAACACCGTCCGCTTCCGCTGCCCAGCCGCTGGCAACCCCACTCCCTCCATCTC
CTGGCTGAAGAACGGCAGGGAGTTCCGCGGCGAGCACCGCATTGGAGGCATCAAGCTGCGGCATCAGCAG
TGGAGCCTGGTCATGGAAAGCGTGGTGCCCTCGGACCGCGGCAACTACACCTGCGTCGTGGAGAACAAGT
TTGGCAGCATCCGGCAGACGTACACGCTGGACGTGCTGGAGCGCTCCCCGCACCGGCCCATCCTGCAGGC
GGGGCTGCCGGCCAACCAGACGGCGGTGCTGGGCAGCGACGTGGAGTTCCACTGCAAGGTGTACAGTGAC
GCACAGCCCCACATCCAGTGGCTCAAGCACGTGGAGGTGAACGGCAGCAAGGTGGGCCCGGACGGCACAC
CCTACGTTACCGTGCTCAAGACGGCGGGCGCTAACACCACCGACAAGGAGCTAGAGGTTCTCTCCTTGCA
CAACGTCACCTTTGAGGACGCCGGGGAGTACACCTGCCTGGCGGGCAATTCTATTGGGTTTTCTCATCAC
TCTGCGTGGCTGGTGGTGCTGCCAGCCGAGGAGGAGCTGGTGGAGGCTGACGAGGCGGGCAGTGTGTATG
CAGGCATCCTCAGCTACGGGGTGGGCTTCTTCCTGTTCATCCTGGTGGTGGCGGCTGTGACGCTCTGCCG
CCTGCGCAGCCCCCCCAAGAAAGGCCTGGGCTCCCCCACCGTGCACAAGATCTCCCGCTTCCCGCTCAAG
CGACAGGTGTCCCTGGAGTCCAACGCGTCCATGAGCTCCAACACACCACTGGTGCGCATCGCAAGGCTGT
CCTCAGGGGAGGGCCCCACGCTGGCCAATGTCTCCGAGCTCGAGCTGCCTGCCGACCCCAAATGGGAGCT
GTCTCGGGCCCGGCTGACCCTGGGCAAGCCCCTTGGGGAGGGCTGCTTCGGCCAGGTGGTCATGGCGGAG
GCCATCGGCATTGACAAGGACCGGGCCGCCAAGCCTGTCACCGTAGCCGTGAAGATGCTGAAAGACGATG
CCACTGACAAGGACCTGTCGGACCTGGTGTCTGAGATGGAGATGATGAAGATGATCGGGAAACACAAAAA
CATCATCAACCTGCTGGGCGCCTGCACGCAGGGCGGGCCCCTGTACGTGCTGGTGGAGTACGCGGCCAAG
GGTAACCTGCGGGAGTTTCTGCGGGCGCGGCGGCCCCCGGGCCTGGACTACTCCTTCGACACCTGCAAGC
CGCCCGAGGAGCAGCTCACCTTCAAGGACCTGGTGTCCTGTGCCTACCAGGTGGCCCGGGGCATGGAGTA
CTTGGCCTCCCAGAAGTGCATCCACAGGGACCTGGCTGCCCGCAATGTGCTGGTGACCGAGGACAACGTG
ATGAAGATCGCAGACTTCGGGCTGGCCCGGGACGTGCACAACCTCGACTACTACAAGAAGACAACCAACG
GCCGGCTGCCCGTGAAGTGGATGGCGCCTGAGGCCTTGTTTGACCGAGTCTACACTCACCAGAGTGACGT
CTGGTCCTTTGGGGTCCTGCTCTGGGAGATCTTCACGCTGGGGGGCTCCCCGTACCCCGGCATCCCTGTG
GAGGAGCTCTTCAAGCTGCTGAAGGAGGGCCACCGCATGGACAAGCCCGCCAACTGCACACACGACCTGT
ACATGATCATGCGGGAGTGCTGGCATGCCGCGCCCTCCCAGAGGCCCACCTTCAAGCAGCTGGTGGAGGA
CCTGGACCGTGTCCTTACCGTGACGTCCACCGACGAGTACCTGGACCTGTCGGCGCCTTTCGAGCAGTAC
TCCCCGGGTGGCCAGGACACCCCCAGCTCCAGCTCCTCAGGGGACGACTCCGTGTTTGCCCACGACCTGC
TGCCCCCGGCCCCACCCAGCAGTGGGGGCTCGCGGACGTAG
